Addgene plasmid #238220: pET156P CFAP36 [S92E]-3C-muGFP-10His (Sus scrofa)
Purpose: Bacterial expression vector of porcine CFAP36 S92E mutant with C-terminal tags
Depositing lab: Alan Brown. Depositing organization: Harvard Medical School. Publication: A conserved mechanism for the retrieval of polyubiquitinated proteins from cilia. Lange SM, Bennett JA, Eisert RJ, Brown A. Cell. 2025 Nov 13;188(23):6492-6508.e18. doi: 10.1016/j.cell.2025.07.043. Epub 2025 Aug 20. PubMed 40840444.
Backbone
  Vector backbone: pET156P
  Vector type: Bacterial Expression
Growth in bacteria
  Bacterial resistance: Ampicillin, 100 μg/mL
  Growth temperature: 37°C
  Growth strain: DH5alpha
  Copy number: Unknown
Gene/Insert
  Gene/Insert name: CFAP36 [S92E]-3C-muGFP-10His
  Tag / fusion protein: -3C-muGFP-10His (C terminal on insert)
Terms and licenses: Academic/Nonprofit Terms; Industry Terms: Not Available to Industry
How to cite: pET156P CFAP36 [S92E]-3C-muGFP-10His (Sus scrofa) was a gift from Alan Brown (Addgene plasmid # 238220 ; http://n2t.net/addgene:238220 ; RRID:Addgene_238220)
