[The description below was written by a language model from this plasmid's Addgene catalogue record and pLannotate feature annotations shown in this document.]
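Description:
pET156P CFAP36 [S92E]-3C-muGFP-10His is a 7.5 kb bacterial expression plasmid built on the pET156P backbone for producing a tagged mutant of porcine (Sus scrofa) CFAP36 in E. coli. It replicates from a ColE1/pMB1-type origin accompanied by the pBR322 bom region and the rop gene, which generally restrains copy number (the catalogue lists copy number as unknown). Selection is through the β-lactamase gene conferring ampicillin resistance. Several fragments of the tetracycline efflux gene and its promoter are annotated around the expression cassette. They are interrupted remnants of the pBR322-derived backbone rather than a functional marker.

Expression follows the classic pET arrangement. A T7 promoter is followed immediately by a lac operator and the phage T7 gene 10 ribosome binding site, and a plasmid-borne lacI gene with its own promoter supplies repressor. Transcription therefore depends on T7 RNA polymerase from the host and is induced with IPTG, ending at the T7 terminator.

The open reading frame encodes CFAP36 carrying the S92E substitution; the annotation tool matched it to the human orthologue, but the record identifies it as porcine. It is fused at its C terminus to a 3C protease cleavage site (named in the catalogue, not separately annotated, and presumably located in the linker between the two coding features). Next come the monomeric green fluorescent protein muGFP and a 10xHis tag. This design allows fluorescence tracking and metal-affinity purification, with optional removal of the tags by 3C cleavage. A serine-to-glutamate change is commonly used as a phosphomimetic, although the record does not state this rationale. The associated publication concerns retrieval of polyubiquitinated proteins from cilia.
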