Features (pLannotate 1.2.2; 21 found; start..end, strand, type, name):
    104..208     +  promoter       AmpR promoter: bla
    209..1069    +  CDS            AmpR: β-lactamase; bla; confers resistance to ampicillin, carbenicillin, and related antibiotics
   1240..1828    +  rep_origin     ori: high-copy-number ColE1/pMB1/pBR322/pUC origin of replication
   2014..2153    -  misc_feature   bom: basis of mobility region from pBR322
   2255..2446    -  CDS            rop: Rop protein, which maintains plasmids at low copy number; rop
   2463..2843    +  CDS            YPB1_ECOLX: Protein predicted: Swiss-Prot protein existence level 4. From Escherichia coli.
   3085..3709    -  CDS            TcR (fragment): tetracycline efflux protein; tet; confers resistance to tetracycline
   3724..3745    -  protein_bind   CAP binding site: CAP binding activates transcription in the presence of cAMP. E. coli catabolite activator protein
   3758..4840    -  CDS            lacI: lac repressor; lacI; The lac repressor binds to the lac operator to inhibit transcription in E. coli. This inhibition can be relieved by adding lactose or isopropyl-β-D-thiogalactopyranoside (IPTG).
   4841..4918    -  promoter       lacI promoter: lacI
   4926..5205    -  CDS            TcR (fragment): tetracycline efflux protein; tet; confers resistance to tetracycline
   5227..5245    +  promoter       T7 promoter: promoter for bacteriophage T7 RNA polymerase
   5246..5270    +  protein_bind   lac operator: The lac repressor binds to the lac operator to inhibit transcription in E. coli. This inhibition can be relieved by adding lactose or isopropyl-β-D-thiogalactopyranoside (IPTG). lac repressor encoded by lacI
   5285..5307    +  RBS            RBS: efficient ribosome binding site from bacteriophage T7 gene 10 (Olins and Rangwala, 1989)
   5314..6339    +  CDS            CFAP36: CFA36_HUMAN - Also known as CCDC104. Experimental evidence at protein level: Swiss-Prot protein existence level 1. May act as an effector for ARL3. From Homo sapiens (Human).
   6415..7128    +  CDS            muGFP: muGFP is a basic (constitutively fluorescent) green fluorescent protein published in 2018, derived from Aequorea victoria.
   7141..7166    +  CDS            10xHis (fragment): 10xHis affinity tag
   7201..7250    +  CDS            SET1 (fragment): solubility-enhancement tag derived from T7 phage gene 10B
   7258..7305    +  terminator     T7 terminator: transcription terminator for bacteriophage T7 RNA polymerase
   7328..7432    -  CDS            TcR (fragment): tetracycline efflux protein; tet; confers resistance to tetracycline
   7480..7508    -  promoter       tet promoter: E. coli promoter for tetracycline efflux protein gene
>Addgene plasmid #238220 | pET156P CFAP36 [S92E]-3C-muGFP-10His (Sus scrofa) | addgene full sequence | sequence record 473428 | Addgene NGS Result
TTCTTGAAGACGAAAGGGCCTCGTGATACGCCTATTTTTATAGGTTAATGTCATGATAATAATGGTTTCT
TAGACGTCAGGTGGCACTTTTCGGGGAAATGTGCGCGGAACCCCTATTTGTTTATTTTTCTAAATACATT
CAAATATGTATCCGCTCATGAGACAATAACCCTGATAAATGCTTCAATAATATTGAAAAAGGAAGAGTAT
GAGTATTCAACATTTCCGTGTCGCCCTTATTCCCTTTTTTGCGGCATTTTGCCTTCCTGTTTTTGCTCAC
CCAGAAACGCTGGTGAAAGTAAAAGATGCTGAAGATCAGTTGGGTGCACGAGTGGGTTACATCGAACTGG
ATCTCAACAGCGGTAAGATCCTTGAGAGTTTTCGCCCCGAAGAACGTTTTCCAATGATGAGCACTTTTAA
AGTTCTGCTATGTGGCGCGGTATTATCCCGTGTTGACGCCGGGCAAGAGCAACTCGGTCGCCGCATACAC
TATTCTCAGAATGACTTGGTTGAGTACTCACCAGTCACAGAAAAGCATCTTACGGATGGCATGACAGTAA
GAGAATTATGCAGTGCTGCCATAACCATGAGTGATAACACTGCGGCCAACTTACTTCTGACAACGATCGG
AGGACCGAAGGAGCTAACCGCTTTTTTGCACAACATGGGGGATCATGTAACTCGCCTTGATCGTTGGGAA
CCGGAGCTGAATGAAGCCATACCAAACGACGAGCGTGACACCACGATGCCTGCAGCAATGGCAACAACGT
TGCGCAAACTATTAACTGGCGAACTACTTACTCTAGCTTCCCGGCAACAATTAATAGACTGGATGGAGGC
GGATAAAGTTGCAGGACCACTTCTGCGCTCGGCCCTTCCGGCTGGCTGGTTTATTGCTGATAAATCTGGA
GCCGGTGAGCGTGGGTCTCGCGGTATCATTGCAGCACTGGGGCCAGATGGTAAGCCCTCCCGTATCGTAG
TTATCTACACGACGGGGAGTCAGGCAACTATGGATGAACGAAATAGACAGATCGCTGAGATAGGTGCCTC
ACTGATTAAGCATTGGTAACTGTCAGACCAAGTTTACTCATATATACTTTAGATTGATTTAAAACTTCAT
TTTTAATTTAAAAGGATCTAGGTGAAGATCCTTTTTGATAATCTCATGACCAAAATCCCTTAACGTGAGT
TTTCGTTCCACTGAGCGTCAGACCCCGTAGAAAAGATCAAAGGATCTTCTTGAGATCCTTTTTTTCTGCG
CGTAATCTGCTGCTTGCAAACAAAAAAACCACCGCTACCAGCGGTGGTTTGTTTGCCGGATCAAGAGCTA
CCAACTCTTTTTCCGAAGGTAACTGGCTTCAGCAGAGCGCAGATACCAAATACTGTCCTTCTAGTGTAGC
CGTAGTTAGGCCACCACTTCAAGAACTCTGTAGCACCGCCTACATACCTCGCTCTGCTAATCCTGTTACC
AGTGGCTGCTGCCAGTGGCGATAAGTCGTGTCTTACCGGGTTGGACTCAAGACGATAGTTACCGGATAAG
GCGCAGCGGTCGGGCTGAACGGGGGGTTCGTGCACACAGCCCAGCTTGGAGCGAACGACCTACACCGAAC
TGAGATACCTACAGCGTGAGCTATGAGAAAGCGCCACGCTTCCCGAAGGGAGAAAGGCGGACAGGTATCC
GGTAAGCGGCAGGGTCGGAACAGGAGAGCGCACGAGGGAGCTTCCAGGGGGAAACGCCTGGTATCTTTAT
AGTCCTGTCGGGTTTCGCCACCTCTGACTTGAGCGTCGATTTTTGTGATGCTCGTCAGGGGGGCGGAGCC
TATGGAAAAACGCCAGCAACGCGGCCTTTTTACGGTTCCTGGCCTTTTGCTGGCCTTTTGCTCACATGTT
CTTTCCTGCGTTATCCCCTGATTCTGTGGATAACCGTATTACCGCCTTTGAGTGAGCTGATACCGCTCGC
CGCAGCCGAACGACCGAGCGCAGCGAGTCAGTGAGCGAGGAAGCGGAAGAGCGCCTGATGCGGTATTTTC
TCCTTACGCATCTGTGCGGTATTTCACACCGCAATGGTGCACTCTCAGTACAATCTGCTCTGATGCCGCA
TAGTTAAGCCAGTATACACTCCGCTATCGCTACGTGACTGGGTCATGGCTGCGCCCCGACACCCGCCAAC
ACCCGCTGACGCGCCCTGACGGGCTTGTCTGCTCCCGGCATCCGCTTACAGACAAGCTGTGACCGTCTCC
GGGAGCTGCATGTGTCAGAGGTTTTCACCGTCATCACCGAAACGCGCGAGGCAGCTGCGGTAAAGCTCAT
CAGCGTGGTCGTGAAGCGATTCACAGATGTCTGCCTGTTCATCCGCGTCCAGCTCGTTGAGTTTCTCCAG
AAGCGTTAATGTCTGGCTTCTGATAAAGCGGGCCATGTTAAGGGCGGTTTTTTCCTGTTTGGTCACTGAT
GCCTCCGTGTAAGGGGGATTTCTGTTCATGGGGGTAATGATACCGATGAAACGAGAGAGGATGCTCACGA
TACGGGTTACTGATGATGAACATGCCCGGTTACTGGAACGTTGTGAGGGTAAACAACTGGCGGTATGGAT
GCGGCGGGACCAGAGAAAAATCACTCAGGGTCAATGCCAGCGCTTCGTTAATACAGATGTAGGTGTTCCA
CAGGGTAGCCAGCAGCATCCTGCGATGCAGATCCGGAACATAATGGTGCAGGGCGCTGACTTCCGCGTTT
CCAGACTTTACGAAACACGGAAACCGAAGACCATTCATGTTGTTGCTCAGGTCGCAGACGTTTTGCAGCA
GCAGTCGCTTCACGTTCGCTCGCGTATCGGTGATTCATTCTGCTAACCAGTAAGGCAACCCCGCCAGCCT
AGCCGGGTCCTCAACGACAGGAGCACGATCATGCGCACCCGTGGCCAGGACCCAACGCTGCCCGAGATGC
GCCGCGTGCGGCTGCTGGAGATGGCGGACGCGATGGATATGTTCTGCCAAGGGTTGGTTTGCGCATTCAC
AGTTCTCCGCAAGAATTGATTGGCTCCAATTCTTGGAGTGGTGAATCCGTTAGCGAGGTGCCGCCGGCTT
CCATTCAGGTCGAGGTGGCCCGGCTCCATGCACCGCGACGCAACGCGGGGAGGCAGACAAGGTATAGGGC
GGCGCCTACAATCCATGCCAACCCGTTCCATGTGCTCGCCGAGGCGGCATAAATCGCCGTGACGATCAGC
GGTCCAATGATCGAAGTTAGGCTGGTAAGAGCCGCGAGCGATCCTTGAAGCTGTCCCTGATGGTCGTCAT
CTACCTGCCTGGACAGCATGGCCTGCAACGCGGGCATCCCGATGCCGCCGGAAGCGAGAAGAATCATAAT
GGGGAAGGCCATCCAGCCTCGCGTCGCGAACGCCAGCAAGACGTAGCCCAGCGCGTCGGCCGCCATGCCG
GCGATAATGGCCTGCTTCTCGCCGAAACGTTTGGTGGCGGGACCAGTGACGAAGGCTTGAGCGAGGGCGT
GCAAGATTCCGAATACCGCAAGCGACAGGCTGATCATCGTCGCGCTCCAGCGAAAGCGGTCCTCGCCGAA
AATGACCCAGAGCGCTGCCGGCACCTGTCCTACGAGTTGCATGATAAAGAAGACAGTCATAAGTGCGGCG
ACGATAGTCATGCCCCGCGCCCACCGGAAGGAGCTGACTGGGTTGAAGGCTCTCAAGGGCATCGGTCGAG
ATCCCGGTGCCTAATGAGTGAGCTAACTTACATTAATTGCGTTGCGCTCACTGCCCGCTTTCCAGTCGGG
AAACCTGTCGTGCCAGCTGCATTAATGAATCGGCCAACGCGCGGGGAGAGGCGGTTTGCGTATTGGGCGC
CAGGGTGGTTTTTCTTTTCACCAGTGAGACGGGCAACAGCTGATTGCCCTTCACCGCCTGGCCCTGAGAG
AGTTGCAGCAAGCGGTCCACGCTGGTTTGCCCCAGCAGGCGAAAATCCTGTTTGATGGTGGTTAACGGCG
GGATATAACATGAGCTGTCTTCGGTATCGTCGTATCCCACTACCGAGATATCCGCACCAACGCGCAGCCC
GGACTCGGTAATGGCGCGCATTGCGCCCAGCGCCATCTGATCGTTGGCAACCAGCATCGCAGTGGGAACG
ATGCCCTCATTCAGCATTTGCATGGTTTGTTGAAAACCGGACATGGCACTCCAGTCGCCTTCCCGTTCCG
CTATCGGCTGAATTTGATTGCGAGTGAGATATTTATGCCAGCCAGCCAGACGCAGACGCGCCGAGACAGA
ACTTAATGGGCCCGCTAACAGCGCGATTTGCTGGTGACCCAATGCGACCAGATGCTCCACGCCCAGTCGC
GTACCGTCTTCATGGGAGAAAATAATACTGTTGATGGGTGTCTGGTCAGAGACATCAAGAAATAACGCCG
GAACATTAGTGCAGGCAGCTTCCACAGCAATGGCATCCTGGTCATCCAGCGGATAGTTAATGATCAGCCC
ACTGACGCGTTGCGCGAGAAGATTGTGCACCGCCGCTTTACAGGCTTCGACGCCGCTTCGTTCTACCATC
GACACCACCACGCTGGCACCCAGTTGATCGGCGCGAGATTTAATCGCCGCGACAATTTGCGACGGCGCGT
GCAGGGCCAGACTGGAGGTGGCAACGCCAATCAGCAACGACTGTTTGCCCGCCAGTTGTTGTGCCACGCG
GTTGGGAATGTAATTCAGCTCCGCCATCGCCGCTTCCACTTTTTCCCGCGTTTTCGCAGAAACGTGGCTG
GCCTGGTTCACCACGCGGGAAACGGTCTGATAAGAGACACCGGCATACTCTGCGACATCGTATAACGTTA
CTGGTTTCACATTCACCACCCTGAATTGACTCTCTTCCGGGCGCTATCATGCCATACCGCGAAAGGTTTT
GCGCCATTCGATGGTGTCCGGGATCTCGACGCTCTCCCTTATGCGACTCCTGCATTAGGAAGCAGCCCAG
TAGTAGGTTGAGGCCGTTGAGCACCGCCGCCGCAAGGAATGGTGCATGCAAGGAGATGGCGCCCAACAGT
CCCCCGGCCACGGGGCCTGCCACCATACCCACGCCGAAACAAGCGCTCATGAGCCCGAAGTGGCGAGCCC
GATCTTCCCCATCGGTGATGTCGGCGATATAGGCGCCAGCAACCGCACCTGTGGCGCCGGTGATGCCGGC
CACGATGCGTCCGGCGTAGAGGATCGAGATCTCGATCCCGCGAAATTAATACGACTCACTATAGGGGAAT
TGTGAGCGGATAACAATTCCCCTCTAGAAATAATTTTGTTTAACTTTAAGAAGGAGATATACCATGGCTG
CAGAAGAGGACGAGGTGGAATGGGTGGTGGAGAGCATTGCGGGTTTCCTGCGAGGCCCGGACTGGTCCAT
CCCCATCTTGGACTTTGTGGAGCAGAAATGTGAAGTTTTTGATGATGAAGAAGAGAGCAAATTGACCTAT
ACAGAGATTCATCAGGAATACAAAGAACTAGTTGAAAAGCTGTTAGAAAGTTACCTCAAAGAAATTGGAA
TTAATGAAGATCAGTTTCAAGAAGCATGCACTTCTCCTCTTGCAAAGACCCATACCGAGCAGGCCATTTT
GCAACCTGTGTTGGCAGCAGAAGATTTTACTATCTTTAAAGCGATGATGGTCCAGAAAAACATTGAAATG
CAGCTGCAAGCCATTCGGATAATTCAAGAAAGAAATGGTGTATTACCTGACTGCTTAACAGATGGTTCTG
ATGTGGTCAGTGACCTTGAACAGGAAGAGATGAAAATCCTGAGGGAAGTTCTTAGAAAATCAAAAGAGGA
ATATGACCAGGAGGAAGAAAGGAAGAGAAAAAATCAGTTATCAGAGGCTAAAACAGAAGAGCCCTCGATG
CATGCCAATGAAACTGTAAAAATGAATAATTCCCAAGGGGATGGTGAACACTTTGCACACCCACCCTCAG
AAGTTAAAGTGCATTTTGCTAATCAGTCAGTACAACCTTTGACAACAAAGCTGGAAATGTTGCCTGAAAC
TTCTACCCTCCCGAAAAAAGGCCTGAAGATTCCTGGCTTCGAACGTGCAAGCATTGAAGGACCAATAGCA
AATTTATCAACACTTGGAACAGAAGAGCTCCGGCAACGAGAACATTATCTAAAGCAGAAGAGAGATAAAT
TGATGTCCATGAGAAAGGATATGAGGACTAAGCAGATACAAAATTTGGAGGAGAAAGGAACACCTGTTGG
CGAGTTAGAGGAAATGACAGAGAAACCAGAAATGACAGCAGAGGAGAAGCAAACATTACTAAAGAGGAGA
TTGCTTGCAGAGAAACTTAAAGAAGAAGTTATTAATAAGGGATCTGGCTCTCTGGAAGTTCTGTTCCAGG
GGCCCGGCGGCCGCGGGGGATCTGGCGGGCAAGGATCTGGCTCTATGAGCAAAGGAGAAGAACTTTTCAC
TGGAGTTGTCCCAATTCTTGTTGAATTAGATGGTGATGTTAATGGGCACAAATTTTCTGTCCGTGGAGAG
GGTGAAGGTGATGCTACAAACGGAAAACTCACCCTTAAATTTATTTGCACTACTGGAAAACTACCTGTTC
CGTGGCCAACACTTGTCACTACTCTGACCTATGGTGTTCTATGCTTTTCCCGTTATCCGGATCACATGAA
ACGGCATGACTTTTTCAAGAGTGCCATGCCCGAAGGTTATGTACAGGAACGCACTATATCTTTCAAAGAT
GACGGGACCTACAAGACGCGTGCTGAAGTCAAGTTTGAAGGTGATACCCTTGTTAATCGTATCGAGTTAA
AAGGTATTGATTTTAAAGAAGATGGAAACATTCTCGGACACAAACTGGAGTACAACTTTAACTCACACAA
TGTATACATCACGGCAGACAAACAAAAGAATGGAATCAAAGCGTACTTCAAAATTCGCCACAACGTTGAA
GATGGTTCCGTTCAACTAGCAGACCATTATCAACAAAATACTCCAATTGGCGATGGCCCTGTCCTTTTAC
CAGACAACCATTACCTCTCGACACAATCTGTTCTTTCGAAAGATCCCAACGAAAAGCGTGACCACATGGT
CCTTCTTGAGGATGTAACTGCTGCTGGGATTACACATGGCATGGATGAACTCTACAAAGGAGGATCTAAG
CATCACCATCATCATCACCATCACCACCATGGAGAGTGAGCGGCCGCAGATCCAGATCCGGCTGCTAACA
AAGCCCGAAAGGAAGCTGAGTTGGCTGCTGCCACCGCTGAGCAATAACTAGCATAACCCCTTGGGGCCTC
TAAACGGGTCTTGAGGGGTTTTTTGCTGAAAGGAGGAACTATATCCGGATATCCCGCAAGAGGCCCGGCA
GTACCGGCATAACCAAGCCTATGCCTACAGCATCCAGGGTGACGGTGCCGAGGATGACGATGAGCGCATT
GTTAGATTTCATACACGGTGCCTGACTGCGTTAGCAATTTAACTGTGATAAACTACCGCATTAAAGCTTA
TCGATGATAAGCTGTCAAACATGAGAA
